Addgene plasmid #126033: pTETRIS-cargo
Purpose: (Empty Backbone) Luciferase reporter construct for the study of cis-repressive activity in long noncoding RNAs. Also confers puromycin resistance.
Depositing lab: Mauro Calabrese. Depositing organization: University of North Carolina at Chapel Hill. Publication: Functional classification of long non-coding RNAs by k-mer content. Kirk JM, Kim SO, Inoue K, Smola MJ, Lee DM, Schertzer MD, Wooten JS, Baker AR, Sprague D, Collins DW, Horning CR, Wang S, Chen Q, Weeks KM, Mucha PJ, Calabrese JM. Nat Genet. 2018 Oct;50(10):1474-1482. doi: 10.1038/s41588-018-0207-8. Epub 2018 Sep 17. PubMed 30224646.
Backbone
  Vector backbone: piggyBac cargo vector
  Backbone manufacturer: System Biosciences
  Vector type: Mammalian Expression, Luciferase ; piggyBac
  Promoter: TRE
  Selectable markers: Puromycin
Growth in bacteria
  Bacterial resistance: Ampicillin, 100 μg/mL
  Growth temperature: 30°C
  Growth strain: DH5alpha
  Copy number: Unknown
Gene/Insert
  Cloning method: Gibson Cloning
  Sequencing primers: 5′ GTGATAGAGAACGTATGTCGAGGTAG; 3′ GTCAGTGAGCGAGGAAGCTCGA
Resource information
  A portion of this plasmid was derived from a plasmid made by: Luciferase was cloned from pGl4.10-Luciferase (Promega). TRE promoter was cloned from pTRE-Tight (Clontech).
Terms and licenses: Academic/Nonprofit Terms; Industry Terms: Not Available to Industry
How to cite: pTETRIS-cargo was a gift from Mauro Calabrese (Addgene plasmid # 126033 ; http://n2t.net/addgene:126033 ; RRID:Addgene_126033)
