[The description below was written by a language model from this plasmid's Addgene catalogue record and pLannotate feature annotations shown in this document.]
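Description:
pTETRIS-cargo is an empty-backbone piggyBac cargo vector, derived from a System Biosciences piggyBac plasmid, built as a luciferase reporter for testing whether long noncoding RNA sequences repress nearby genes in cis. It is a mammalian expression construct of about 10.2 kb. In E. coli it is maintained through a high-copy ColE1/pUC-type origin with ampicillin resistance, and an f1 origin is also present. As a piggyBac cargo it is meant to be integrated into the mammalian genome by a transposase supplied separately. The automated feature table does not annotate the transposon terminal repeats, so their positions cannot be read from this record.

Three mammalian transcription units are annotated. A mouse PGK promoter drives the synthetic luc2 firefly luciferase (taken from a Promega pGL4 vector), followed by an SV40 polyadenylation signal. On the opposite strand, a tight Tet-responsive promoter (seven tet operators plus a minimal CMV promoter, from pTRE-Tight) reads through a short cloning-site remnant toward polyadenylation signals lying between it and the luciferase unit. This is where a candidate lncRNA sequence is inserted, by Gibson assembly, for doxycycline-inducible expression; the Tet transactivator is not annotated on this plasmid and would have to come from elsewhere. A third cassette uses an EF-1α core promoter with an HTLV 5' LTR fragment upstream of annotated CymR and puromycin N-acetyltransferase coding sequences. The latter allows selection of stable integrants, while the record states no role for CymR.

In use, induced expression of the inserted RNA can be scored by reduced luciferase output from the adjacent PGK unit. Several small annotated fragments (lambda B, lacZα, lacI, RSF ori, large T antigen) are probably backbone remnants or incidental matches.
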