Features (pLannotate 1.2.2; 29 found; start..end, strand, type, name):
      1..500     +  promoter       PGK promoter: mouse phosphoglycerate kinase 1 promoter
    557..2209    +  CDS            luciferase: firefly luciferase synthetic luc2 version of the luciferase gene
   2293..2374    -  polyA_signal   SV40 poly(A) signal: SV40 polyadenylation signal
   2441..2486    -  polyA_signal   bGH poly(A) signal (fragment): bovine growth hormone polyadenylation signal
   2487..2609    +  rep_origin     RSF ori (fragment): Plasmids containing the RSF 1030 origin of replication can be propagated in E. coli cells that contain additional plasmids with compatible origins.
   2615..2696    -  polyA_signal   SV40 poly(A) signal: SV40 polyadenylation signal
   2719..2801    -  CDS            large T antigen (fragment): large T antigen from SV40 (simian virus 40)
   2915..2932    -  misc_feature   MCS (fragment): pUC18/19 multiple cloning site
   2937..3251    -  promoter       tight TRE promoter: Tet-responsive promoter PTight, consisting of seven tet operator sequences followed by the minimal CMV promoter
   3760..3879    -  CDS            B (fragment): PORTL_LAMBD - Experimental evidence at protein level: Swiss-Prot protein existence level 1. Forms the portal vertex of the capsid (PubMed:6228056, PubMed:6232391). This portal plays critical roles in head assembly, genome packaging, neck/tail attachment, and genome ejection (Probable). The portal protein multimerizes as a single ring-shaped homododecamer arranged around a central channel (PubMed:6232391). Binds to the terminase subunits to form the packaging machine (PubMed:7799432). From Escherichia phage lambda (Bacteriophage lambda).
   3881..4036    +  CDS            lacZα (fragment): LacZα fragment of β-galactosidase; lacZ fragment
   4041..4469    +  rep_origin     f1 ori (sequence partly withheld): f1 bacteriophage origin of replication; arrow indicates direction of (+) strand synthesis
   4522..4626    +  promoter       AmpR promoter: bla
   4627..5487    +  CDS            AmpR: β-lactamase; bla; confers resistance to ampicillin, carbenicillin, and related antibiotics
   5658..6246    +  rep_origin     ori: high-copy-number ColE1/pMB1/pBR322/pUC origin of replication
   6429..6521    +  CDS            lacI (fragment): lac repressor; lacI; The lac repressor binds to the lac operator to inhibit transcription in E. coli. This inhibition can be relieved by adding lactose or isopropyl-β-D-thiogalactopyranoside (IPTG).
   6534..6555    +  protein_bind   CAP binding site: CAP binding activates transcription in the presence of cAMP. E. coli catabolite activator protein
   6570..6600    +  promoter       lac promoter: promoter for the E. coli lac operon
   6608..6624    +  protein_bind   lac operator: The lac repressor binds to the lac operator to inhibit transcription in E. coli. This inhibition can be relieved by adding lactose or isopropyl-β-D-thiogalactopyranoside (IPTG). lac repressor encoded by lacI
   6662..7129    -  CDS            B (fragment): PORTL_LAMBD - Experimental evidence at protein level: Swiss-Prot protein existence level 1. Forms the portal vertex of the capsid (PubMed:6228056, PubMed:6232391). This portal plays critical roles in head assembly, genome packaging, neck/tail attachment, and genome ejection (Probable). The portal protein multimerizes as a single ring-shaped homododecamer arranged around a central channel (PubMed:6232391). Binds to the terminase subunits to form the packaging machine (PubMed:7799432). From Escherichia phage lambda (Bacteriophage lambda).
   7824..7916    -  ncRNA          G-CSF SLDE: Accession: RF00183 - G-CSF factor stem-loop destabilising element (SLDE)
   7936..8057    -  polyA_signal   SV40 poly(A) signal: SV40 polyadenylation signal
   8070..8097    -  misc_feature   WPRE (fragment): woodchuck hepatitis virus posttranscriptional regulatory element
   8104..8703    -  CDS            PuroR: puromycin N-acetyltransferase; pac from Streptomyces alboniger; confers resistance to puromycin
   8800..9408    -  CDS            CymR: cumate repressor (Mullick et al., 2006); cymR from Pseudomonas putida
   9461..9501    -  CDS            IgH signal sequence (fragment): signal sequence from the mouse immunoglobulin heavy chain variable region
   9526..9552    -  CDS            3xHA (fragment): three tandem HA epitope tags
   9592..9860    -  LTR            5' LTR (truncated): truncated 5' long terminal repeat (LTR) from human T-cell leukemia virus (HTLV) type 1
   9873..10084   -  promoter       EF-1α core promoter: core promoter for human elongation factor EF-1α
>Addgene plasmid #126033 | pTETRIS-cargo | addgene full sequence | sequence record 245791 | Addgene NGS Result
GGGTAGGGGAGGCGCTTTTCCCAAGGCAGTCTGGAGCATGCGCTTTAGCAGCCCCGCTGGGCACTTGGCG
CTACACAAGTGGCCTCTGGCCTCGCACACATTCCACATCCACCGGTAGGCGCCAACCGGCTCCGTTCTTT
GGTGGCCCCTTCGCGCCACCTTCTACTCCTCCCCTAGTCAGGAAGTTCCCCCCCGCCCCGCAGCTCGCGT
CGTGCAGGACGTGACAAATGGAAGTAGCACGTCTCACTAGTCTCGTGCAGATGGACAGCACCGCTGAGCA
ATGGAAGCGGGTAGGCCTTTGGGGCAGCGGCCAATAGCAGCTTTGCTCCTTCGCTTTCTGGGCTCAGAGG
CTGGGAAGGGGTGGGTCCGGGGGCGGGCTCAGGGGCGGGCTCAGGGGCGGGGCGGGCGCCCGAAGGTCCT
CCGGAGGCCCGGCATTCTGCACGCTTCAAAAGCGCACGTCTGCCGCGCTGTTCTCCTCTTCCTCATCTCC
GGGCCTTTCGACCTGCAGCCTGTTTCGAGAATTATCAAGATCTGGCCTCGGGTTGGTAAAGCCACCATGG
AAGATGCCAAAAACATTAAGAAGGGCCCAGCGCCATTCTACCCACTCGAAGACGGGACCGCCGGCGAGCA
GCTGCACAAAGCCATGAAGCGCTACGCCCTGGTGCCCGGCACCATCGCCTTTACCGACGCACATATCGAG
GTGGACATTACCTACGCCGAGTACTTCGAGATGGGCGTTCGGCTGGCAGAAGCTATGAAGCGCTATGGGC
TGAATACAAACCATCGGATCGTGGTGTGCAGCGAGAATAGCTTGCAGTTCTTCATGCCCGTGTTGGGTGC
CCTGTACATCGGTGTGGCTGTGGCCCCAGCTAACGACATCTACAACGAGCGCGAGCTGCTGAACAGCATG
GGCATCAGCCAGCCCACCGTCGTATTCGTGAGCAAGGAAGGGCTGCAAAAGATCCTCAACGTGCAAAAGA
AGCTACCGATCATACAAAAGATCATCATCATGGATAGCAAGACCGACTACCAGGGCTTCCAAAGCATGTA
CACCTTCGTGACTTCCCATTTGCCACCCGGCTTCAACGAGTACGACTTCGTGCCCGAGAGCTTCGACCGG
GACAAAACCATCGCCCTGATCATGAACAGTAGTGGCAGTACCGGATTGCCCAAGGGCGTAGCCCTACCGC
ACCGCACCGCTTGTGTCCGATTCAGTCATGCCCGCGACCCCATCTTCGGCAACCAGATCATCCCCGACAC
CGCTATCCTCAGCGTGGTGCCATTTCACCACGGCTTCGGCATGTTCACCACGCTGGGCTACTTGATCTGC
GGCTTTCGGGTCGTGCTCATGTACCGCTTCGAGGAGGAGCTATTCTTGCGCAGCTTGCAAGACTATAAGA
TTCAATCTGCCCTGCTGGTGCCCACACTATTTAGCTTCTTCGCTAAGAGCACTCTCATCGACAAGTACGA
CCTAAGCAACTTGCACGAGATCGCCAGCGGCGGGGCGCCGCTCAGCAAGGAGGTAGGTGAGGCCGTGGCC
AAACGCTTCCACCTACCAGGCATCCGCCAGTGCTACGGCCTGACAGAAACAACCAGCGCCATTCTGATCA
CCCCCGAAGGGGACGACAAGCCTGGCGCAGTAGGCAAGGTGGTGCCCTTCTTCGAGGCTAAGGTGGTGGA
CTTGGACACCGGTAAGACACTGGGTGTGAACCAGCGCGGCGAGCTGTGCGTCCGTGGCCCCATGATCATG
AGCGGCTACGTTAACAACCCCGAGGCTACAAACGCTCTCATCGACAAGGACGGCTGGCTGCACAGCGGCG
ACATCGCCTACTGGGACGAGGACGAGCACTTCTTCATCGTGGACCGGCTGAAGAGCCTGATCAAATACAA
GGGCTACCAGGTAGCCCCAGCCGAACTGGAGAGCATCCTGCTGCAACACCCCAACATCTTCGACGCCGGG
GTCGCCGGCCTGCCCGACGACGATGCCGGCGAGCTGCCCGCCGCAGTCGTCGTGCTGGAACACGGTAAAA
CCATGACCGAGAAGGAGATCGTGGACTATGTGGCCAGCCAGGTTACAACCGCCAAGAAGCTGCGCGGTGG
TGTTGTGTTCGTGGACGAGGTGCCTAAAGGACTGACCGGCAAGTTGGACGCCCGCAAGATCCGCGAGATT
CTCATTAAGGCCAAGAAGGGCGGCAAGATCGCCGTGTAATAATTCTAGAGTCGGGGCGGCCGGCCGCTTC
GAGCAGACATGATAAGATACATTGGTGAGTTTGGACAAACCACAACTAGAATGCAGTGAAAAAAATGCTT
TATTTGTGAAATTTGTGATGCTATTGCTTTATTTGTAACCATTATAAGCTGCAATAAACAAGTTAACAAC
AACAATTGCATTCATTTTATGTTTCAGGTTCAGGGGGAGGTGTGGGAGGTTTTTTCCGGGCCATAGAGCC
CACCGCATCCCCAGCATGCCTGCTATTGTCTTCCCATCACATGTTCTTTCCTGCGTTATCCCCTGATTCT
GTGGATAACCGTATTACCGCCTTTGAGTGAGCTGATACCGCTCGCCGCAGCCGAACGACCGAGCGCAGCG
AGTCAGTGAGCGAGGAAGCTCGAGGCAGTGAAAAAAATGCTTTATTTGTGAAATTTGTGATGCTATTGCT
TTATTTGTAACCATTATAAGCTGCAATAAACAAGTTAACAACAACAATTGCATTCATTTTATGTTTCAGG
TTCAGGGGGAGGTGTGGGAGGTTTTTTAAAGCAAGTAAGACCTCTACAATGTGGTATGGCTGATTATGAT
CCTCTAGAGATATCGTCGACAAGCTTATCGATAAGGCACAGTCGAATTCTCGAGCTAGCGATATCGCGGC
CGCGGATCCGATTTAAATTCGAATTCGCTAGCTCTAGACCAAACGGTACCGAGCTCGAATTCTCCAGGCG
ATCTGACGGTTCACTAAACGAGCTCTGCTTATATAGGCCTCCCACCGTACACGCCTACCTCGACATACGT
TCTCTATCACTGATAGGGAGTAAACTCGACATACGTTCTCTATCACTGATAGGGATAAACTCGACATACG
TTCTCTATCACTGATAGGGAGTAAACTCGACATACGTTCTCTATCACTGATAGGGAGTAAACTCGACATA
CGTTCTCTATCACTGATAGGGAGTAAACTCGACATCGTTCTCTATCACTGATAGGGAGTAAACTCGACAT
ACGTTCTCTATCACTGATAGGGAGTAAACTCGAGTGAAGACGAAAGGGCCTCGTGATACGCCTATTTCCC
CGTATCCCCCCAGGTGTCTGCAGGCTCAAAGAGCAGCGAGAAGCGTTCAGAGGAAAGCGATCCCGTGCCA
CCTTCCCCGTGCCCGGGCTGTCCCCGCACGCTGCCGGCTCGGGGATGCGGGGGGAGCGCCGGACCGGAGC
GGAGCCCCGGGCGGCTCGCTGCTGCCCCCTAGCGGGGGAGGGACGTAATTACATCCCTGGGGGCTTTGGG
GGGGGGCTGTCCCTCATAAAAGTTTTGTTACTTTATAGAAGAAATTTTGAGTTTTTGTTTTTTTTAATAA
ATAAATAAACATAAATAAATTGTTTGTTGAATTTATTATTAGTATGTAAGTGTAAATATAATAAAACTTA
ATATCTATTCAAATTAATAAATAAACCTCGATATACAGACCGATAAAACACATGCGTCAATTTTACACAT
GATTATCTTTAACGTACGTCACAATATGATTATCTTTCTAGGGTTAATCTAGCTGCGTGTTCTGCAGCGT
GTCGAGCATCTTCATCTGCTCCATCACGCTGTAAAACACATTTGCACCGCGAGTCTGCCCGTCCTCCACG
GGTTCAAAAACGTGAATGAACGAGGCGCGCTCACTGGCCGTCGTTTTACAACGTCGTGACTGGGAAAACC
CTGGCGTTACCCAACTTAATCGCCTTGCAGCACATCCCCCTTTCGCCAGCTGGCGTAATAGCGAAGAGGC
CCGCACCGATCGCCCTTCCCAACAGTTGCGCAGCCTGAATGGCGAATGGG
[124 nt withheld, positions 4041-4164]
C
[91 nt withheld, positions 4166-4256]
A
[49 nt withheld, positions 4258-4306]
CCTTTGACGTTGGAGTCCACGTTCTTT
[37 nt withheld, positions 4334-4370]
ACCCTATCTCGGTCTATTCTTTTGATTTATAAGGGATTTTGCCGATTTCGGCCTATTGGTTAAAAAATGA
GCTGATTTAACAAAAATTTAACGCGAATTTTAACAAAATATTAACGCTTACAATTTAGGTGGCACTTTTC
GGGGAAATGTGCGCGGAACCCCTATTTGTTTATTTTTCTAAATACATTCAAATATGTATCCGCTCATGAG
ACAATAACCCTGATAAATGCTTCAATAATATTGAAAAAGGAAGAGTATGAGTATTCAACATTTCCGTGTC
GCCCTTATTCCCTTTTTTGCGGCATTTTGCCTTCCTGTTTTTGCTCACCCAGAAACGCTGGTGAAAGTAA
AAGATGCTGAAGATCAGTTGGGTGCACGAGTGGGTTACATCGAACTGGATCTCAACAGCGGTAAGATCCT
TGAGAGTTTTCGCCCCGAAGAACGTTTTCCAATGATGAGCACTTTTAAAGTTCTGCTATGTGGCGCGGTA
TTATCCCGTATTGACGCCGGGCAAGAGCAACTCGGTCGCCGCATACACTATTCTCAGAATGACTTGGTTG
AGTACTCACCAGTCACAGAAAAGCATCTTACGGATGGCATGACAGTAAGAGAATTATGCAGTGCTGCCAT
AACCATGAGTGATAACACTGCGGCCAACTTACTTCTGACAACGATCGGAGGACCGAAGGAGCTAACCGCT
TTTTTGCACAACATGGGGGATCATGTAACTCGCCTTGATCGTTGGGAACCGGAGCTGAATGAAGCCATAC
CAAACGACGAGCGTGACACCACGATGCCTGTAGCAATGGCAACAACGTTGCGCAAACTATTAACTGGCGA
ACTACTTACTCTAGCTTCCCGGCAACAATTAATAGACTGGATGGAGGCGGATAAAGTTGCAGGACCACTT
CTGCGCTCGGCCCTTCCGGCTGGCTGGTTTATTGCTGATAAATCTGGAGCCGGTGAGCGTGGGTCTCGCG
GTATCATTGCAGCACTGGGGCCAGATGGTAAGCCCTCCCGTATCGTAGTTATCTACACGACGGGGAGTCA
GGCAACTATGGATGAACGAAATAGACAGATCGCTGAGATAGGTGCCTCACTGATTAAGCATTGGTAACTG
TCAGACCAAGTTTACTCATATATACTTTAGATTGATTTAAAACTTCATTTTTAATTTAAAAGGATCTAGG
TGAAGATCCTTTTTGATAATCTCATGACCAAAATCCCTTAACGTGAGTTTTCGTTCCACTGAGCGTCAGA
CCCCGTAGAAAAGATCAAAGGATCTTCTTGAGATCCTTTTTTTCTGCGCGTAATCTGCTGCTTGCAAACA
AAAAAACCACCGCTACCAGCGGTGGTTTGTTTGCCGGATCAAGAGCTACCAACTCTTTTTCCGAAGGTAA
CTGGCTTCAGCAGAGCGCAGATACCAAATACTGTTCTTCTAGTGTAGCCGTAGTTAGGCCACCACTTCAA
GAACTCTGTAGCACCGCCTACATACCTCGCTCTGCTAATCCTGTTACCAGTGGCTGCTGCCAGTGGCGAT
AAGTCGTGTCTTACCGGGTTGGACTCAAGACGATAGTTACCGGATAAGGCGCAGCGGTCGGGCTGAACGG
GGGGTTCGTGCACACAGCCCAGCTTGGAGCGAACGACCTACACCGAACTGAGATACCTACAGCGTGAGCT
ATGAGAAAGCGCCACGCTTCCCGAAGGGAGAAAGGCGGACAGGTATCCGGTAAGCGGCAGGGTCGGAACA
GGAGAGCGCACGAGGGAGCTTCCAGGGGGAAACGCCTGGTATCTTTATAGTCCTGTCGGGTTTCGCCACC
TCTGACTTGAGCGTCGATTTTTGTGATGCTCGTCAGGGGGGCGGAGCCTATGGAAAAACGCCAGCAACGC
GGCCTTTTTACGGTTCCTGGCCTTTTGCTGGCCTTTTGCTCACATGTTCTTTCCTGCGTTATCCCCTGAT
TCTGTGGATAACCGTATTACCGCCTTTGAGTGAGCTGATACCGCTCGCCGCAGCCGAACGACCGAGCGCA
GCGAGTCAGTGAGCGAGGAAGCGGAAGAGCGCCCAATACGCAAACCGCCTCTCCCCGCGCGTTGGCCGAT
TCATTAATGCAGCTGGCACGACAGGTTTCCCGACTGGAAAGCGGGCAGTGAGCGCAACGCAATTAATGTG
AGTTAGCTCACTCATTAGGCACCCCAGGCTTTACACTTTATGCTTCCGGCTCGTATGTTGTGTGGAATTG
TGAGCGGATAACAATTTCACACAGGAAACAGCTATGACCATGATTACGCCAAGCGCGCCCGCCGGGTAAC
TCACGGGGTATCCATGTCCATTTCTGCGGCATCCAGCCAGGATACCCGTCCTCGCTGACGTAATATCCCA
GCGCCGCACCGCTGTCATTAATCTGCACACCGGCACGGCAGTTCCGGCTGTCGCCGGTATTGTTCGGGTT
GCTGATGCGCTTCGGGCTGACCATCCGGAACTGTGTCCGGAAAAGCCGCGACGAACTGGTATCCCAGGTG
GCCTGAACGAACAGTTCACCGTTAAAGGCGTGCATGGCCACACCTTCCCGAATCATCATGGTAAACGTGC
GTTTTCGCTCAACGTCAATGCAGCAGCAGTCATCCTCGGCAAACTCTTTCCATGCCGCTTCAACCTCGCG
GGAAAAGGCACGGGCTTCTTCCTCCCCGATGCCCAGATAGCGCCAGCTTGGGCGATGACTGAGCCGGAAA
AAAGACCCGACGATATGATCCTGATGCAGCTAGATTAACCCTAGAAAGATAGTCTGCGTAAAATTGACGC
ATGCATTCTTGAAATATTGCTCTCTCTTTCTAAATAGCGCGAATCCGTCGCTGTGCATTTAGGACATCTC
AGTCGCCGCTTGGAGCTCCCGTGAGGCGTGCTTGTCAATGCGGTAAGTGTCACTGATTTTGAACTATAAC
GACCGCGTGAGTCAAAATGACGCATGATTATCTTTTACGTGACTTTTAAGATTTAACTCATACGATAATT
ATATTGTTATTTCATGTTCTACTTACGTGATAACTTATTATATATATATTTTCTTGTTATAGATATCAGG
GACAGCCCCCCCCCAAAGCCCCCAGGGATGTAATTACGTCCCTCCCCCGCTAGGGGGCAGCAGCGAGCCG
CCCGGGGCTCCGCTCCGGTCCGGCGCTCCCCCCGCATCCCCGAGCCGGCAGCGTGCGGGGACAGCCCGGG
CACGGGGAAGGTGGCACGGGATCGCTTTCCTCTGAACGCTTCTCGCTGCTCTTTGAGCCTGCAGACACCT
GGGGGGATACGGGGAAAAAGCCATACCAATGGGCCCTAAAAAAGGAATCCAGTCAATTCCGGGGCTAAAC
CTGGCTGCCACTGTTTCTTTAGGGACTTCGTTCCTGTGAGGACAGGAAACCCTGCAACCTGGTTGACCAG
AGCAAGGGATATAAGAACCCAGTTTGGGAACACTGCTGTTTAAATATTAAACAGGGATGTCTTGTCCCCC
GGAAGGGAGACCAGATGAGCTTCTGATAGACTAATTGACATCATTTGAGTCAATTCCAGACATGATAAGA
TACATTGATGAGTTTGGACAAACCACAACTAGAATGCAGTGAAAAAAATGCTTTATTTGTGAAATTTGTG
ATGCTATTGCTTTATTTGTAACCATTATAAGCTGCAATAAACAAGTTTAGTTAGTTAACCACAAATTTTG
TAATCCAGAGGTTGATTGTCGACTCAGGCACCGGGCTTGCGGGTCATGCACCAGGTGCGCGGTCCTTCGG
GCACCTCGACGTCGGCGGTGACGGTGAAGCCGAGCCGCTCGTAGAAGGGGAGGTTGCGGGGCGCGGAGGT
CTCCAGGAAGGCGGGCACCCCGGCGCGCTCGGCCGCCTCCACTCCGGGGAGCACGACGGCGCTGCCCAGA
CCCTTGCCCTGGTGGTCGGGCGAGACGCCGACGGTGGCCAGGAACCACGCGGGCTCCTTGGGCCGGTGCG
GCGCCAGGAGGCCTTCCATCTGTTGCTGCGCGGCCAGCCGGGAACCGCTCAACTCGGCCATGCGCGGGCC
GATCTCGGCGAACACCGCCCCCGCTTCGACGCTCTCCGGCGTGGTCCAGACCGCCACCGCGGCGCCGTCG
TCCGCGACCCACACCTTGCCGATGTCGAGCCCGACGCGCGTGAGGAAGAGTTCTTGCAGCTCGGTGACCC
GCTCGATGTGGCGGTCCGGATCGACGGTGTGGCGCGTGGCGGGGTAGTCGGCGAACGCGGCGGCGAGGGT
GCGTACGGCCCTGGGGACGTCGTCGCGGGTGGCGAGGCGCACCGTGGGCTTGTACTCGGTCATGAATTCA
GGGCCGGGATTCTCCTCCACGTCACCGCATGTTAGAAGACTTCCTCTGCCCTCTCGAACAGAGAGAGACC
GGCCAGAGGGTTTGGCCGCGCGCTTGAATTTCGCGTACCGCTCTCGCGCAATTTCGAGTGTCGAGTTCCT
GACACGCTCAAAGCGTTCTTTGTCCTTCTGCCATAGGCTACGAACAGCAAGCCCACGCACCGAATTGAAT
ATCAACCAAAGGATATCTTCTGCATCATCACGCGAAAGACCACGGCTCACCAGAACACCAAGCCACATAT
CCTCGACGACAAACCGATTCCTCTCTACCGTGCGCTGAATACCCTCGCGTAACGCTGGATCCCGGTCGGC
AGCCACAATCAAATCAAGGCTGATAGAGAAGTCATCGTCGAGGAAAAATTCGGCGGCGTCGTCCAGCATT
TGCTGGATGACGTCATCCTCTGGCTTCAATTTCGCTAATCGAGCCCGACTGCGTTCGGTGATCTGTTCGT
AAAGCCATTCAAAAGTGGCAAGCAGAAGCTCAAGCTTTGTCGGGAAATGATGGCTCTGCGCTCCTCTCGA
GACACCTGCAGCACCGGGCACATCTGCGATCCGGAATCCCGCGTAACCTTTTTCCCGTAAAACCCCCAGG
GCCGCTGCAATCAACTTGCCCTGGGTCTCCATTGCGCGCTCTGCCTGTGTTCTTCTCTTTGGACTCATGA
TCACGGGTCTGGGTCTCTTTGGCATGGTAGATCTTCCAAACTTGGACCTGGGAGTGGACACCTGTGGAGA
GAAAGGCAAAGTGGATGTCATCGGTCTCTGCTGCCTCACCAAACTAGCGTAATCTGGAACATCGTATGGG
TAAGCCATGGCGGCTCTAGAGTAGGCGCCGGTCACAGCTTGGATCTGTAACGGCGCAGAACAGAAAACGA
AACAAAGACGTAGAGTTGAGCAAGCAGGGTCAGGCAAAGCGTGGAGAGCCGGCTGAGTCTAGGTAGGCTC
CAAGGGAGCGCCGGACAAAGGCCCGGTCTCGACCTGAGCTTTAAACTTACCTAGACGGCGGACGCAGTTC
AGGAGGCACCACAGGCGGGAGGCGGCAGAACGCGACTCAACCGGCGTGGATGGCGGCCTCAGGTAGGGCG
GCGGGCGCGTGAAGGAGAGATGCGAGCCCCTCGAAGCTTCAGCTGTGTTCTGGCGGCAAACCCGTTGCGA
AAAAGAACGTTCACGGCGACTACTGCACTTATATACGGTTCTCCCCCACCCTCGGGAAAAAGGCGGAGCC
AGTACACGACATCACTTTCCCAGTTTACCCCGCGCCACCTTCTCTAGGCACCCGTTCAATTGCCGACCCC
TCCCCCCAACTTCTCGGGGACTGTGGGCGATGTGCGCTCTGCCCACTGACGGGCACCGGAGCGATCGCAG
ATCCGTCGACTCTAGCTTGGCTGCAGGTCGTCGAAATTCTACC
